Addgene plasmid #235742: pYO1125
Purpose: Protein expression of GST-tagged PX domain (Cys at 2) in bacteria
Depositing lab: Roger Williams. Depositing organization: MRC Laboratory of Molecular Biology. Publication: Structure and flexibility of the endosomal Vps34 complex reveals the basis of its function on membranes. Rostislavleva K, Soler N, Ohashi Y, Zhang L, Pardon E, Burke JE, Masson GR, Johnson C, Steyaert J, Ktistakis NT, Williams RL. Science. 2015 Oct 9;350(6257):aac7365. doi: 10.1126/science.aac7365. PubMed 26450213.
Backbone
  Vector backbone: pOPTG
  Vector type: Bacterial Expression
Growth in bacteria
  Bacterial resistance: Ampicillin, 100 μg/mL
  Growth temperature: 37°C
  Growth strain: DH5alpha
  Copy number: Low Copy
Gene/Insert
  Gene/Insert name: p40 PX domain
  Species: H. sapiens (human)
  Mutation: aa 2-149 with Cys at 2
  Entrez Gene: NCF4 (a.k.a. CGD3, NCF, P40PHOX, SH3PXD4)
  Tag / fusion protein: GST-TEV (N terminal on backbone)
  Cloning method: Gibson Cloning
Terms and licenses: Academic/Nonprofit Terms; Industry Terms: Not Available to Industry
Depositor comments: For other work using this plasmid, please see Ohashi and Tremel et al. 2020 PMID 32602837; Tremel et al. 2021 PMID 33692360; Mercer et al. 2021 PMID 34121209.
How to cite: pYO1125 was a gift from Roger Williams (Addgene plasmid # 235742 ; http://n2t.net/addgene:235742 ; RRID:Addgene_235742)
