[The description below was written by a language model from this plasmid's Addgene catalogue record and pLannotate feature annotations shown in this document.]
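Description:
pYO1125 is a bacterial expression plasmid built on the pOPTG backbone for producing the PX domain of human p40phox (NCF4) as an N-terminal GST fusion. The sequenced record is compact (about 3.8 kb) and carries an ampicillin resistance gene (β-lactamase with its own promoter) for selection, a ColE1/pMB1-type origin of replication, the pBR322 bom region and only a short remnant of the rop gene. The catalogue lists the plasmid as low copy, whereas the annotation tool labels the origin with its generic high-copy family name; the record does not resolve this.

The expression cassette is a standard T7 arrangement: a T7 promoter and the phage T7 gene 10 ribosome binding site drive a single open reading frame, which ends ahead of a T7 terminator, so expression requires a host supplying T7 RNA polymerase. No lac operator or lacI gene is annotated. The reading frame encodes Schistosoma japonicum glutathione S-transferase, followed by a TEV protease recognition site and then the NCF4 fragment, described as residues 2–149 with a cysteine at position 2. GST allows affinity capture on glutathione resin, and TEV cleavage can release the PX domain from the tag. A short match to T7 gene 10B sequence lies between the insert and the terminator; it is probably residual vector sequence rather than a functional tag, since no such tag is mentioned in the catalogue entry.

The stated purpose is bacterial production of the GST-tagged PX domain. The reason for the engineered cysteine is not given. The plasmid is associated with structural and functional work on the endosomal Vps34 complex on membranes.
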