Features (pLannotate 1.2.2; 12 found; start..end, strand, type, name):
    100..204     +  promoter       AmpR promoter: bla
    205..1065    +  CDS            AmpR: β-lactamase; bla; confers resistance to ampicillin, carbenicillin, and related antibiotics
   1236..1824    +  rep_origin     ori: high-copy-number ColE1/pMB1/pBR322/pUC origin of replication
   2010..2149    -  misc_feature   bom: basis of mobility region from pBR322
   2251..2290    -  CDS            rop (fragment): Rop protein, which maintains plasmids at low copy number; rop
   2310..2328    +  promoter       T7 promoter: promoter for bacteriophage T7 RNA polymerase
   2402..2424    +  RBS            RBS: efficient ribosome binding site from bacteriophage T7 gene 10 (Olins and Rangwala, 1989)
   2435..3088    +  CDS            GST26_SCHJA: Experimental evidence at protein level: Swiss-Prot protein existence level 1. GST isoenzymes appear to play a central role in the parasite detoxification system. Other functions are also suspected including a role in increasing the solubility of haematin in the parasite gut. From Schistosoma japonicum (Blood fluke).
   3107..3127    +  CDS            TEV site: tobacco etch virus (TEV) protease recognition and cleavage site
   3140..3583    +  CDS            NCF4 (fragment): NCF4_HUMAN - Also known as SH3PXD4. Experimental evidence at protein level: Swiss-Prot protein existence level 1. Component of the NADPH-oxidase, a multicomponent enzyme system responsible for the oxidative burst in which electrons are transported from NADPH to molecular oxygen, generating reactive oxidant intermediates. It may be important for the assembly and/or activation of the NADPH-oxidase complex. From Homo sapiens (Human).
   3630..3679    +  CDS            SET1 (fragment): solubility-enhancement tag derived from T7 phage gene 10B
   3687..3734    +  terminator     T7 terminator: transcription terminator for bacteriophage T7 RNA polymerase
>Addgene plasmid #235742 | pYO1125 | addgene full sequence | sequence record 468404 | Addgene NGS Result
TGAAGACGAAAGGGCCTCGTGATACGCCTATTTTTATAGGTTAATGTCATGATAATAATGGTTTCTTAGA
CGTCAGGTGGCACTTTTCGGGGAAATGTGCGCGGAACCCCTATTTGTTTATTTTTCTAAATACATTCAAA
TATGTATCCGCTCATGAGACAATAACCCTGATAAATGCTTCAATAATATTGAAAAAGGAAGAGTATGAGT
ATTCAACATTTCCGTGTCGCCCTTATTCCCTTTTTTGCGGCATTTTGCCTTCCTGTTTTTGCTCACCCAG
AAACGCTGGTGAAAGTAAAAGATGCTGAAGATCAGTTGGGTGCACGAGTGGGTTACATCGAACTGGATCT
CAACAGCGGTAAGATCCTTGAGAGTTTTCGCCCCGAAGAACGTTTTCCAATGATGAGCACTTTTAAAGTT
CTGCTATGTGGCGCGGTATTATCCCGTGTTGACGCCGGGCAAGAGCAACTCGGTCGCCGCATACACTATT
CTCAGAATGACTTGGTTGAGTACTCACCAGTCACAGAAAAGCATCTTACGGATGGCATGACAGTAAGAGA
ATTATGCAGTGCTGCCATAACCATGAGTGATAACACTGCGGCCAACTTACTTCTGACAACGATCGGAGGA
CCGAAGGAGCTAACCGCTTTTTTGCACAACATGGGGGATCATGTAACTCGCCTTGATCGTTGGGAACCGG
AGCTGAATGAAGCCATACCAAACGACGAGCGTGACACCACGATGCCTGCAGCAATGGCAACAACGTTGCG
CAAACTATTAACTGGCGAACTACTTACTCTAGCTTCCCGGCAACAATTAATAGACTGGATGGAGGCGGAT
AAAGTTGCAGGACCACTTCTGCGCTCGGCCCTTCCGGCTGGCTGGTTTATTGCTGATAAATCTGGAGCCG
GTGAGCGTGGGTCTCGCGGTATCATTGCAGCACTGGGGCCAGATGGTAAGCCCTCCCGTATCGTAGTTAT
CTACACGACGGGGAGTCAGGCAACTATGGATGAACGAAATAGACAGATCGCTGAGATAGGTGCCTCACTG
ATTAAGCATTGGTAACTGTCAGACCAAGTTTACTCATATATACTTTAGATTGATTTAAAACTTCATTTTT
AATTTAAAAGGATCTAGGTGAAGATCCTTTTTGATAATCTCATGACCAAAATCCCTTAACGTGAGTTTTC
GTTCCACTGAGCGTCAGACCCCGTAGAAAAGATCAAAGGATCTTCTTGAGATCCTTTTTTTCTGCGCGTA
ATCTGCTGCTTGCAAACAAAAAAACCACCGCTACCAGCGGTGGTTTGTTTGCCGGATCAAGAGCTACCAA
CTCTTTTTCCGAAGGTAACTGGCTTCAGCAGAGCGCAGATACCAAATACTGTCCTTCTAGTGTAGCCGTA
GTTAGGCCACCACTTCAAGAACTCTGTAGCACCGCCTACATACCTCGCTCTGCTAATCCTGTTACCAGTG
GCTGCTGCCAGTGGCGATAAGTCGTGTCTTACCGGGTTGGACTCAAGACGATAGTTACCGGATAAGGCGC
AGCGGTCGGGCTGAACGGGGGGTTCGTGCACACAGCCCAGCTTGGAGCGAACGACCTACACCGAACTGAG
ATACCTACAGCGTGAGCTATGAGAAAGCGCCACGCTTCCCGAAGGGAGAAAGGCGGACAGGTATCCGGTA
AGCGGCAGGGTCGGAACAGGAGAGCGCACGAGGGAGCTTCCAGGGGGAAACGCCTGGTATCTTTATAGTC
CTGTCGGGTTTCGCCACCTCTGACTTGAGCGTCGATTTTTGTGATGCTCGTCAGGGGGGCGGAGCCTATG
GAAAAACGCCAGCAACGCGGCCTTTTTACGGTTCCTGGCCTTTTGCTGGCCTTTTGCTCACATGTTCTTT
CCTGCGTTATCCCCTGATTCTGTGGATAACCGTATTACCGCCTTTGAGTGAGCTGATACCGCTCGCCGCA
GCCGAACGACCGAGCGCAGCGAGTCAGTGAGCGAGGAAGCGGAAGAGCGCCTGATGCGGTATTTTCTCCT
TACGCATCTGTGCGGTATTTCACACCGCAATGGTGCACTCTCAGTACAATCTGCTCTGATGCCGCATAGT
TAAGCCAGTATACACTCCGCTATCGCTACGTGACTGGGTCATGGCTGCGCCCCGACACCCGCCAACACCC
GCTGACGCGCCCTGACGGGCTTGTCTGCTCCCGGCATCCGCTTACAGACAAGCTGTGACCGTCTCCGGGA
GCTGCATGTGTCAGAGGTTTTCACCGTCATCACCGAAACGCGCGAGGCAGGATCTCGATCCCGCGAAATT
AATACGACTCACTATAGGGAGACCACAACGGTTTCCCTCTAGTGCCGGCTCCGGAGAGCTCCAATTGGAA
TTCGCTAGCTCTAGAAATAATTTTGTTTAACTTTAAGAAGGAGATATACATAATATGTCCCCTATACTAG
GTTATTGGAAAATTAAGGGCCTTGTGCAACCCACTCGACTTCTTTTGGAATATCTTGAAGAAAAATATGA
AGAGCATTTGTATGAGCGCGATGAAGGTGATAAATGGCGAAACAAAAAGTTTGAATTGGGTTTGGAGTTT
CCCAATCTTCCTTATTATATTGATGGTGATGTTAAATTAACACAGTCTATGGCCATCATACGTTATATAG
CTGACAAGCACAACATGTTGGGTGGTTGTCCAAAAGAGCGTGCAGAGATTTCAATGCTTGAAGGAGCGGT
TTTGGATATTAGATACGGTGTTTCGAGAATTGCATATAGTAAAGACTTTGAAACTCTCAAAGTTGATTTT
CTTAGCAAGCTACCTGAAATGCTGAAAATGTTCGAAGATCGTTTATGTCATAAAACATATTTAAATGGTG
ATCATGTAACCCATCCTGACTTCATGTTGTATGACGCTCTTGATGTTGTTTTATACATGGACCCAATGTG
CCTGGATGCGTTCCCAAAATTAGTTTGTTTTAAAAAACGTATTGAAGCTATCCCACAAATTGATAAGTAC
TTGAAATCCAGCAAGTATATAGCATGGCCTTTGCAGGGCTGGCAAGCCACGTTTGGTGGTGGCGACCATC
CTCCAAAATCGGATTCTTCTGGTTCCGAAAACCTGTATTTCCAGGGCTCCCATATGTGCGCTGTGGCCCA
GCAGCTGCGGGCCGAGAGTGACTTTGAACAGCTTCCGGATGATGTTGCCATCTCGGCCAACATTGCTGAC
ATCGAGGAGAAGAGAGGCTTCACCAGCCACTTTGTTTTCGTCATCGAGGTGAAGACAAAAGGAGGATCCA
AGTACCTCATCTACCGCCGCTACCGCCAGTTCCATGCTTTGCAGAGCAAGCTGGAGGAGCGCTTCGGGCC
AGACAGCAAGAGCAGTGCCCTGGCCTGTACCCTGCCCACACTCCCAGCCAAAGTCTACGTGGGTGTGAAA
CAGGAGATCGCCGAGATGCGGATACCTGCCCTCAACGCCTACATGAAGAGCCTGCTCAGCCTGCCGGTCT
GGGTGCTGATGGATGAGGACGTCCGGATCTTCTTTTACCAGTCGCCCTATGACTCAGAGCAGGTGCCCCA
GGCCATCCGCCGGTGAGGATCCAGATCTAAGCTTGGTACCACGCGTGCGCGCTGATCCGGCTGCTAACAA
AGCCCGAAAGGAAGCTGAGTTGGCTGCTGCCACCGCTGAGCAATAACTAGCATAACCCCTTGGGGCCTCT
AAACGGGTCTTGAGGGGTTTTTTGCTGAAAGGAGGAACTATAGCCGGATAATTCT
